>Addgene plasmid #168954 | pEntry_HCoV-229E-nsp5 | addgene full sequence | sequence record 401350 | Addgene NGS Result
CAAATAATGATTTTATTTTGACTGATAGTGACCTGTTCGTTGCAACAAATTGATGAGCAATGCTTTTTTA
TAATGCCAACTTTGTACAAAAAAGCAGAAGGGCCGTCAAGGCCAGGATCCATGGGATCC
[903 nt withheld, positions 130-1032]
CAACTTAATTAAGACGCGATCGCGGCCTCATGGGCCCAGCTTTCTTGTACAAAGTTGGCATTATAAAAAA
TAATTGCTCATCAATTTGTTGCAACGAACAGGTCACTATCAGTCAAAATAAAATCATTATTTGCCATCCA
GCTGATATCCCCTATAGTGAGTCGTATTACATGGTCATAGCTGTTTCCTGGCAGCTCTGGCCCGTGTCTC
AAAATCTCTGATGTTACATTGCACAAGATAAAAATATATCATCATGCCTCCTCTAGACCAGCCAGGACAG
AAATGCCTCGACTTCGCTGCTACCCAAGGTTGCCGGGTGACGCACACCGTGGAAACGGATGAAGGCACGA
ACCCAGTGGACATAAGCCTGTTCGGTTCGTAAGCTGTAATGCAAGTAGCGTATGCGCTCACGCAACTGGT
CCAGAACCTTGACCGAACGCAGCGGTGGTAACGGCGCAGTGGCGGTTTTCATGGCTTGTTATGACTGTTT
TTTTGGGGTACAGTCTATGCCTCGGGCATCCAAGCAGCAAGCGCGTTACGCCGTGGGTCGATGTTTGATG
TTATGGAGCAGCAACGATGTTACGCAGCAGGGCAGTCGCCCTAAAACAAAGTTAAACATTATGAGGGAAG
CGGTGATCGCCGAAGTATCGACTCAACTATCAGAGGTAGTTGGCGTCATCGAGCGCCATCTCGAACCGAC
GTTGCTGGCCGTACATTTGTACGGCTCCGCAGTGGATGGCGGCCTGAAGCCACACAGTGATATTGATTTG
CTGGTTACGGTGACCGTAAGGCTTGATGAAACAACGCGGCGAGCTTTGATCAACGACCTTTTGGAAACTT
CGGCTTCCCCTGGAGAGAGCGAGATTCTCCGCGCTGTAGAAGTCACCATTGTTGTGCACGACGACATCAT
TCCGTGGCGTTATCCAGCTAAGCGCGAACTGCAATTTGGAGAATGGCAGCGCAATGACATTCTTGCAGGT
ATCTTCGAGCCAGCCACGATCGACATTGATCTGGCTATCTTGCTGACAAAAGCAAGAGAACATAGCGTTG
CCTTGGTAGGTCCAGCGGCGGAGGAACTCTTTGATCCGGTTCCTGAACAGGATCTATTTGAGGCGCTAAA
TGAAACCTTAACGCTATGGAACTCGCCGCCCGACTGGGCTGGCGATGAGCGAAATGTAGTGCTTACGTTG
TCCCGCATTTGGTACAGCGCAGTAACCGGCAAAATCGCGCCGAAGGATGTCGCTGCCGACTGGGCAATGG
AGCGCCTGCCGGCCCAGTATCAGCCCGTCATACTTGAAGCTAGACAGGCTTATCTTGGACAAGAAGAAGA
TCGCTTGGCCTCGCGCGCAGATCAGTTGGAAGAATTTGTCCACTACGTGAAAGGCGAGATCACCAAGGTA
GTCGGCAAATAACCCTCGAGCCACCCATGACCAAAATCCCTTAACGTGAGTTACGCGTCGTTCCACTGAG
CGTCAGACCCCGTAGAAAAGATCAAAGGATCTTCTTGAGATCCTTTTTTTCTGCGCGTAATCTGCTGCTT
GCAAACAAAAAAACCACCGCTACCAGCGGTGGTTTGTTTGCCGGATCAAGAGCTACCAACTCTTTTTCCG
AAGGTAACTGGCTTCAGCAGAGCGCAGATACCAAATACTGTTCTTCTAGTGTAGCCGTAGTTAGGCCACC
ACTTCAAGAACTCTGTAGCACCGCCTACATACCTCGCTCTGCTAATCCTGTTACCAGTGGCTGCTGCCAG
TGGCGATAAGTCGTGTCTTACCGGGTTGGACTCAAGACGATAGTTACCGGATAAGGCGCAGCGGTCGGGC
TGAACGGGGGGTTCGTGCACACAGCCCAGCTTGGAGCGAACGACCTACACCGAACTGAGATACCTACAGC
GTGAGCTATGAGAAAGCGCCACGCTTCCCGAAGGGAGAAAGGCGGACAGGTATCCGGTAAGCGGCAGGGT
CGGAACAGGAGAGCGCACGAGGGAGCTTCCAGGGGGAAACGCCTGGTATCTTTATAGTCCTGTCGGGTTT
CGCCACCTCTGACTTGAGCGTCGATTTTTGTGATGCTCGTCAGGGGGGCGGAGCCTATGGAAAAACGCCA
GCAACGCGGCCTTTTTACGGTTCCTGGCCTTTTGCTGGCCTTTTGCTCACATGTTCTTTCCTGCGTTATC
CCCTGATTCTGTGGATAACCGTATTACCGCCTTTGAGTGAGCTGATACCGCTCGCCGCAGCCGAACGACC
GAGCGCAGCGAGTCAGTGAGCGAGGAAGCGGAAGAGCGCCCAATACGCAAACCGCCTCTCCCCGCGCGTT
GGCCGATTCATTAATGCAGCTGGCACGACAGGTTTCCCGACTGGAAAGCGGGCAGTGAGCGCAACGCAAT
TAATACGCGTACCGCTAGCCAGGAAGAGTTTGTAGAAACGCAAAAAGGCCATCCGTCAGGATGGCCTTCT
GCTTAGTTTGATGCCTGGCAGTTTATGGCGGGCGTCCTGCCCGCCACCCTCCGGGCCGTTGCTTCACAAC
GTTCAAATCCGCTCCCGGCGGATTTGTCCTACTCAGGAGAGCGTTCACCGACAAACAACAGATAAAACGA
AAGGCCCAGTCTTCCGACTGAGCCTTTCGTTTTATTTGATGCCTGGCAGTTCCCTACTCTCGCGTTAACG
CTAGCATGGATGTTTTCCCAGTCACGACGTTGTAAAACGACGGCCAGTCTTAAGCTCGGGCCC
Features (pLannotate 1.2.2; 12 found; start..end, strand, type, name):
      1..97      +  protein_bind   attL1: mutant version of attL; recombination site for the Gateway® LR reaction LR Clonase™
    115..1035    +  CDS            R1A_CVH22 (fragment) (sequence partly withheld): Experimental evidence at protein level: Swiss-Prot protein existence level 1. Nsp9 is a ssRNA-binding protein. From Human coronavirus 229E (HCoV-229E).
   1067..1165    -  protein_bind   attL2: mutant version of attL; recombination site for the Gateway® LR reaction LR Clonase™
   1183..1201    -  promoter       T7 promoter: promoter for bacteriophage T7 RNA polymerase
   1391..1414    +  promoter       Pc promoter (fragment): intI1 (promoter lies within the coding sequence); class 1 integron promoter
   1590..1646    +  CDS            GmR (fragment): gentamycin acetyltransferase; aacC1; confers resistance to gentamycin
   1653..2444    +  CDS            SmR: aminoglycoside adenylyltransferase (Murphy, 1985); aadA; confers resistance to spectinomycin and streptomycin
   2537..3125    +  rep_origin     ori: high-copy-number ColE1/pMB1/pBR322/pUC origin of replication
   3308..3400    +  CDS            lacI (fragment): lac repressor; lacI; The lac repressor binds to the lac operator to inhibit transcription in E. coli. This inhibition can be relieved by adding lactose or isopropyl-β-D-thiogalactopyranoside (IPTG).
   3455..3482    -  terminator     rrnB T2 terminator: transcription terminator T2 from the E. coli rrnB gene
   3614..3657    +  terminator     rrnB T1 terminator: Escherichia coli rrnB; transcription terminator T1 from the E. coli rrnB gene
   3704..3740    -  CDS            lacZα (fragment): LacZα fragment of β-galactosidase; lacZ fragment
