[The description below was written by a language model from this plasmid's Addgene catalogue record and pLannotate feature annotations shown in this document.]
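Description:
pEntry_HCoV-229E-nsp5 is a Gateway-compatible Entry clone built on the pENTR223.1 backbone (SfiI-cloning version) that carries the coding sequence for non-structural protein 5 of human coronavirus 229E. It is a bacterial propagation plasmid of about 3.8 kb, maintained at high copy through a ColE1/pUC-type origin and selected with spectinomycin via the aadA (SmR) aminoglycoside adenylyltransferase gene. A fragment of a class 1 integron Pc promoter lies upstream of this marker. Short remnants of GmR, lacI and lacZα are annotated as fragments only and are probably non-functional backbone leftovers. rrnB T1 and T2 terminators lie upstream of the attL1 side of the cassette, where they help insulate it from read-through transcription.

The 906 bp nsp5 insert, obtained by gene synthesis, was cloned between SfiI sites and lies between attL1 and attL2. The annotation software matches it to a fragment of the HCoV-229E replicase polyprotein 1a, which is consistent with nsp5 being a cleavage product of that polyprotein; the functional note about Nsp9 in the feature table comes from the generic polyprotein entry and does not describe this insert. According to the depositor, the 5′ linker places an ATG between two BamHI sites and the 3′ linker contains PacI, a TAA stop codon and AsiSI, a design that appears intended to allow the start and stop codons to be kept or removed. The Entry vector has no promoter positioned to express the ORF; a T7 promoter sits just outside attL2 in reverse orientation. The clone belongs to a collection of human coronavirus ORFs and is used to transfer nsp5 by LR recombination into Destination vectors for expression or interaction assays.
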