Addgene plasmid #168954: pEntry_HCoV-229E-nsp5
Purpose: Gateway-compatible Entry vector
Depositing lab: Pascal Falter-Braun. Depositing organization: Helmholtz Munich. Publication: A resource of human coronavirus protein-coding sequences in a flexible, multipurpose Gateway Entry clone collection. Weller B, Lin CW, Pogoutse O, Sauer M, Marin-de la Rosa N, Strobel A, Young V, Knapp JJ, Rayhan A, Falter C, Kim DK, Roth FP, Falter-Braun P. G3 (Bethesda). 2023 Jul 5;13(7):jkad105. doi: 10.1093/g3journal/jkad105. PubMed 37267226.
Backbone
  Vector backbone: pENTR223.1*SfiI
  Backbone size w/o insert (bp): 2800
  Vector type: Gateway-compatible Entry vector
Growth in bacteria
  Bacterial resistance: Spectinomycin, 50 μg/mL
  Growth temperature: 37°C
  Growth strain: DH5alpha
  Copy number: High Copy
Gene/Insert
  Gene/Insert name: HCoV-229E-nsp5 (alt name: nsp5)
  Species: Other
  Insert size (bp): 906
  Entrez Gene: HCoV229Egp1 (a.k.a. HCoV229Egp1)
  Cloning method: Restriction Enzyme; 5′ cloning site SfiI (unknown if destroyed); 3′ cloning site SfiI (unknown if destroyed)
  Sequencing primers: 5′ M13 uni (-21); 3′ M13 rev (-29)
Resource information
  A portion of this plasmid was derived from a plasmid made by: Synthesized by Twist Bioscience
Terms and licenses: Academic/Nonprofit Terms; Industry Terms: Not Available to Industry
Depositor comments: 5'-linker: SfiI-BamHI-ATG-BamHI (GGCCGTCAaggccaggatccatgggatcc), 3'-linker: PacI-TAA-AsiSI-SfiI (cttaatTAAgacgcgatcgcggcctcatGGGCC).
How to cite: pEntry_HCoV-229E-nsp5 was a gift from Pascal Falter-Braun (Addgene plasmid # 168954 ; http://n2t.net/addgene:168954 ; RRID:Addgene_168954)
