>Addgene plasmid #168954 | pEntry_HCoV-229E-nsp5 | depositor partial sequence | sequence record 327472 | gene-specific Insert sequence
[903 nt withheld, positions 1-903]
CAA
